>Addgene plasmid #55056 | mCherry-H2B-6 | depositor partial sequence | sequence record 85440 | insert sequence
GGTACCGCCACCATGCCAGAGCCAGCGAAGTCTGCTCCCGCCCCGAAAAAGGGCTCCAAGAAGGCGGTGA
CTAAGGCGCAGAAGAAAGGCGGCAAGAAGCGCAAGCGCAGCCGCAAGGAGAGCTATTCCATCTATGTGTA
CAAGGTTCTGAAGCAGGTCCACCCTGACACCGGCATTTCGTCCAAGGCCATGGGCATCATGAATTCGTTT
GTGAACGACATTTTCGAGCGCATCGCAGGTGAGGCTTCCCGCCTGGCGCATTACAACAAGCGCTCGACCA
TCACCTCCAGGGAGATCCAGACGGCCGTGCGCCTGCTGCTGCCTGGGGAGTTGGCCAAGCACGCCGTGTC
CGAGGGTACTAAGGCCATCACCAAGTACACCAGCGCTAAGGATCCACCGGTCGCCACCATGGTGAGCAAG
GGCGAGGAGGATAACATGGCCATCATCAAGGAGTTCATGCGCTTCAAGGTGCACATGGAGGGCTCCGTGA
ACGGCCACGAGTTCGAGATCGAGGGCGAGGGCGAGGGCCGCCCCTACGAGGGCACCCAGACCGCCAAGCT
GAAGGTGACCAAGGGTGGCCCCCTGCCCTTCGCCTGGGACATCCTGTCCCCTCAGTTCATGTACGGCTCC
AAGGCCTACGTGAAGCACCCCGCCGACATCCCCGACTACTTGAAGCTGTCCTTCCCCGAGGGCTTCAAGT
GGGAGCGCGTGATGAACTTCGAGGACGGCGGCGTGGTGACCGTGACCCAGGACTCCTCCCTGCAGGACGG
CGAGTTCATCTACAAGGTGAAGCTGCGCGGCACCAACTTCCCCTCCGACGGCCCCGTAATGCAGAAGAAG
ACCATGGGCTGGGAGGCCTCCTCCGAGCGGATGTACCCCGAGGACGGCGCCCTGAAGGGCGAGATCAAGC
AGAGGCTGAAGCTGAAGGACGGCGGCCACTACGACGCTGAGGTCAAGACCACCTACAAGGCCAAGAAGCC
CGTGCAGCTGCCCGGCGCCTACAACGTCAACATCAAGTTGGACATCACCTCCCACAACGAGGACTACACC
ATCGTGGAACAGTACGAACGCGCCGAGGGCCGCCACTCCACCGGCGGCATGGACGAGCTGTACAAGTAAA
GCGGCCGCGACTCTAGATCATAATCAGCCATACCACATTGAG
