>Addgene plasmid #55056 | mCherry-H2B-6 | addgene partial sequence | sequence record 103984 | mCherry-R 5'-TTGGTCACCTTCAGCTTGG-3'
CCTCGATCTCGAACTCGTGGCCGTTCACGGAGCCCTCCATGTGCACCTTGAAGCGCATGAACTCCTTGAT
GATGGCCATGTTATCCTCCTCGCCCTTGCTCACCATGGTGGCGACCGGTGGATCCTTAGCGCTGGTGTAC
TTGGTGATGGCCTTAGTACCCTCGGACACGGCGTGCTTGGCCAACTCCCCAGGCAGCAGCAGGCGCACGG
CCGTCTGGATCTCCCTGGAGGTGATGGTCGAGCGCTTGTTGTAATGCGCCAGGCGGGAAGCCTCACCTGC
GATGCGCTCGAAAATGTCGTTCACAAACGAATTCATGATGCCCATGGCCTTGGACGAAATGCCGGTGTCA
GGGTGGACCTGCTTCAGAACCTTGTACACATAGATGGAATAGCTCTCCTTGCGGCTGCGCTTGCGCTTCT
TGCCGCCTTTCTTCTGCGCCTTAGTCACCGCCTTCTTGGAGCCCTTTTTCGGGGCGGGAGCAGACTTCGC
TGGCTCTGGCATGGTGGCGGTACCGTCGACTGCAGAATTCGAAGCTTGAGCTCGAGATCTGAGTCCGGTA
GCGCTAGCGGATCTGACGGTTCACTAAACCAGCTCTGCTTATATAGACCTCCCACCGTACACGCCTACCG
CCCATTTGCGTCAATGGGGCGGAGTTGTTACGACATTTTGGAAAGTCCCGTTGATTTTGGTGCCAAAACA
AACTCCCATTGACGTCAATGGGGTGGAGACTTGGAAATCCCCGTGAGTCAAACCGCTATCCACGCCCATT
GATGTACTGCCAAAACCGCATCACCATGGTAATAGCGATGACTAATACGTAGATGTACTGCCAAGTAGGA
AAGTCCCATAAGGTCATGTACTGGGCATAATGCCAGGCGGGCCATTTACCGTCATTGACGTCA
