[The description below was written by a language model from this plasmid's Addgene catalogue record.]
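Description:
mCherry-H2B-6 is a mammalian expression plasmid built on an mCherry fluorescent-protein backbone of about 4.75 kb without insert. It encodes human histone H2B (the H2BC11/HIST1H2BJ gene) fused to the red fluorescent protein mCherry. The plasmid is maintained in E. coli at high copy number under kanamycin selection, and it carries a neomycin resistance marker so that transfected mammalian cells can be selected with G418. The record does not include a feature table, so the origin of replication and the promoters driving the resistance marker are not stated. The listed 3′ sequencing primer implies an SV40 polyadenylation signal downstream of the expression cassette.

Expression of the fusion is driven by the CMV promoter, a strong constitutive promoter in most mammalian cell types. mCherry is recorded as a C-terminal tag supplied by the backbone, which places H2B upstream of the fluorescent protein. The "6" in the name may refer to a linker length between the two, but the record does not confirm this. The H2B coding sequence carries two substitutions relative to the reference, D26G and V119I. Their functional significance is not described.

Because H2B is a core nucleosome component, the fusion incorporates into chromatin and labels the nucleus and histones, as the stated purpose indicates, with excitation at 587 nm and emission at 610 nm. Such a construct is typically used as a red nuclear or chromatin marker in live or fixed cell imaging. The associated publication concerns the loading of Mcm proteins onto chromatin in living cells.
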