Addgene plasmid #55056: mCherry-H2B-6
Purpose: Localization: Nucleus/Histones, Excitation: 587, Emission: 610
Depositing lab: Michael Davidson. Depositing organization: Florida State University, Tallahassee. Publication: Highly stable loading of Mcm proteins onto chromatin in living cells requires replication to unload. Kuipers MA, Stasevich TJ, Sasaki T, Wilson KA, Hazelwood KL, McNally JG, Davidson MW, Gilbert DM. J Cell Biol. 2011 Jan 10;192(1):29-41. doi: 10.1083/jcb.201007111. PubMed 21220507.
Backbone
  Vector backbone: mCherry
  Backbone size w/o insert (bp): 4750
  Vector type: Mammalian Expression
  Selectable markers: Neomycin (select with G418)
Growth in bacteria
  Bacterial resistance: Kanamycin, 50 μg/mL
  Growth temperature: 37°C
  Growth strain: DH5alpha
  Copy number: High Copy
Gene/Insert
  Gene/Insert name: H2B (alt names: Human Histone H2B; NM_021058.3)
  Species: H. sapiens (human)
  Mutation: D26G and V119I in H2B
  Entrez Gene: H2BC11 (a.k.a. H2B/r, H2BFR, H2BJ, HIST1H2BJ)
  Promoter: CMV
  Tag / fusion protein: mCherry (C terminal on backbone)
  Cloning method: Unknown
  Sequencing primers: 5′ CMV-F; 3′ SV40pA-R
Terms and licenses: Academic/Nonprofit Terms; Industry Terms: Not Available to Industry
Depositor comments: H. sapiens (human) Histone H2B. Excitation = 587; Emission = 610
How to cite: mCherry-H2B-6 was a gift from Michael Davidson (Addgene plasmid # 55056 ; http://n2t.net/addgene:55056 ; RRID:Addgene_55056)
